Addgene plasmid #84991: pFLAG-CMV2-Hsp27-S15A
Purpose: Hsp27 expression plasmid
Depositing lab: Ugo Moens. Depositing organization: University of Tromso.
Backbone
  Vector backbone: pFLAG-CMVTM-2
  Vector type: Mammalian Expression
Growth in bacteria
  Bacterial resistance: Ampicillin, 100 μg/mL
  Growth temperature: 37°C
  Growth strain: DH5alpha
  Copy number: High Copy
Gene/Insert
  Gene/Insert name: Hsp27
  Species: H. sapiens (human)
  Mutation: Serine 15 mutated to Alanine
  Entrez Gene: HSPB1 (a.k.a. CMT2F, HEL-S-102, HMN2B, HMND3, HS.76067, HSP27, HSP28, Hsp25, SRP27)
  Promoter: CMV
  Tag / fusion protein: Flag (N terminal on backbone)
  Cloning method: Unknown
  Sequencing primers: 5′ CMV-F; 3′ hGH-pA-R
Terms and licenses: Academic/Nonprofit Terms; Industry Terms: Not Available to Industry
Depositor comments: The pFLAG-CMV2-Hsp27 wild-type plasmid was obtained from Dr. Park and is described by Park KJ, Gaynor RB, Kwak YT. J Biol Chem 2003; 278:35272-35278. PMID:12829720
How to cite: pFLAG-CMV2-Hsp27-S15A was a gift from Ugo Moens (Addgene plasmid # 84991 ; http://n2t.net/addgene:84991 ; RRID:Addgene_84991)
