[The description below was written by a language model from this plasmid's Addgene catalogue record and the feature table of its GenBank file.]
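Description:
pFLAG-CMV2-Hsp27-S15A is a 5,317 bp mammalian expression plasmid built on the pFLAG-CMV-2 backbone that produces an N-terminally FLAG-tagged form of human Hsp27 (HSPB1), the small heat shock protein, in which serine 15 is replaced by alanine. It is maintained in E. coli as a high-copy plasmid through a ColE1/pUC-type origin and selected with ampicillin via the beta-lactamase gene. An f1 phage origin is also present, which allows single-stranded DNA production. Remnants of a lacZ-type cloning region (lac promoter, operator, CAP site, M13 primer sites) and a T7 promoter lie outside the expression cassette.

Expression is driven by the human cytomegalovirus immediate-early enhancer and promoter. The FLAG epitope, which incorporates an enterokinase cleavage site, sits immediately downstream, and a human growth hormone polyadenylation signal terminates the transcript. The Hsp27 coding sequence itself is not annotated in the feature table, but it should occupy the unannotated interval between the FLAG tag and the hGH poly(A) signal, consistent with the catalogue's description of a backbone-encoded N-terminal tag. An SV40 enhancer/early promoter region containing the SV40 origin permits episomal replication in cells expressing large T antigen. No mammalian selection marker is annotated, so the plasmid appears suited to transient transfection.

The record gives the purpose only as Hsp27 expression. A serine-to-alanine change removes a potential phosphorylation site, so the construct would typically serve as a non-phosphorylatable comparison to the wild-type pFLAG-CMV2-Hsp27 plasmid from which, according to the depositor's comments, it appears to derive. The FLAG tag allows detection or immunoprecipitation of the expressed protein.
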