LOCUS       Exported 5317 bp ds-DNA circular SYN 12-MAY-2021
DEFINITION  Hsp27 expression plasmid.
ACCESSION   .
VERSION     .
KEYWORDS    pFLAG-CMV2-Hsp27-S15A
SOURCE      synthetic DNA construct
  ORGANISM  synthetic DNA construct
REFERENCE   1 (bases 1 to 5317)
  TITLE     Moens lab plasmids
REFERENCE   2 (bases 1 to 5317)
  AUTHORS   .
  TITLE     Direct Submission
  JOURNAL   Exported May 12, 2021 from SnapGene Server 1.1.58
            http://www.snapgene.com
FEATURES             Location/Qualifiers
     source          1..5317
                     /organism="synthetic DNA construct"
                     /mol_type="other DNA"
     primer_bind     126..148
                     /label=M13/pUC Forward
                     /note="In lacZ gene"
     primer_bind     140..157
                     /label=M13 Forward
                     /note="In lacZ gene. Also called M13-F20 or M13 (-21)
                     Forward"
     primer_bind     141..157
                     /label=M13 fwd
                     /note="common sequencing primer, one of multiple similar
                     variants"
     enhancer        318..697
                     /label=CMV enhancer
                     /note="human cytomegalovirus immediate early enhancer"
     promoter        698..901
                     /label=CMV promoter
                     /note="human cytomegalovirus (CMV) immediate early
                     promoter"
     primer_bind     852..872
                     /label=CMV-F
                     /note="Human CMV immediate early promoter, forward primer"
     CDS             935..958
                     /codon_start=1
                     /product="FLAG(R) epitope tag, followed by an enterokinase
                     cleavage site"
                     /label=FLAG
                     /translation="DYKDDDDK"
     polyA_signal    1658..2280
                     /label=hGH poly(A) signal
                     /note="human growth hormone polyadenylation signal"
     primer_bind     complement(1857..1876)
                     /label=hGH-PA-R
                     /note="Human growth hormone terminator, reverse primer"
     primer_bind     complement(2304..2324)
                     /label=pBABE 3'
                     /note="SV40 enhancer, reverse primer for pBABE vectors"
     promoter        2309..2638
                     /label=SV40 promoter
                     /note="SV40 enhancer and early promoter"
     rep_origin      2489..2624
                     /label=SV40 ori
                     /note="SV40 origin of replication"
     primer_bind     2551..2570
                     /label=SV40pro-F
                     /note="SV40 promoter/origin, forward primer"
     primer_bind     complement(2676..2695)
                     /label=T7
                     /note="T7 promoter, forward primer"
     promoter        complement(2677..2695)
                     /label=T7 promoter
                     /note="promoter for bacteriophage T7 RNA polymerase"
     primer_bind     complement(2709..2725)
                     /label=M13 rev
                     /note="common sequencing primer, one of multiple similar
                     variants"
     primer_bind     complement(2709..2725)
                     /label=M13 Reverse
                     /note="In lacZ gene. Also called M13-rev"
     primer_bind     complement(2722..2744)
                     /label=M13/pUC Reverse
                     /note="In lacZ gene"
     protein_bind    2733..2749
                     /label=lac operator
                     /bound_moiety="lac repressor encoded by lacI"
                     /note="The lac repressor binds to the lac operator to
                     inhibit transcription in E. coli. This inhibition can be
                     relieved by adding lactose or
                     isopropyl-beta-D-thiogalactopyranoside (IPTG)."
     promoter        complement(2757..2787)
                     /label=lac promoter
                     /note="promoter for the E. coli lac operon"
     protein_bind    2802..2823
                     /label=CAP binding site
                     /bound_moiety="E. coli catabolite activator protein"
                     /note="CAP binding activates transcription in the presence
                     of cAMP."
     primer_bind     complement(2940..2957)
                     /label=L4440
                     /note="L4440 vector, forward primer"
     rep_origin      complement(3111..3699)
                     /direction=LEFT
                     /label=ori
                     /note="high-copy-number ColE1/pMB1/pBR322/pUC origin of
                     replication"
     primer_bind     complement(3191..3210)
                     /label=pBR322ori-F
                     /note="pBR322 origin, forward primer"
     CDS             complement(3870..4730)
                     /codon_start=1
                     /gene="bla"
                     /product="beta-lactamase"
                     /label=AmpR
                     /note="confers resistance to ampicillin, carbenicillin, and
                     related antibiotics"
                     /translation="MSIQHFRVALIPFFAAFCLPVFAHPETLVKVKDAEDQLGARVGYI
                     ELDLNSGKILESFRPEERFPMMSTFKVLLCGAVLSRIDAGQEQLGRRIHYSQNDLVEYS
                     PVTEKHLTDGMTVRELCSAAITMSDNTAANLLLTTIGGPKELTAFLHNMGDHVTRLDRW
                     EPELNEAIPNDERDTTMPVAMATTLRKLLTGELLTLASRQQLIDWMEADKVAGPLLRSA
                     LPAGWFIADKSGAGERGSRGIIAALGPDGKPSRIVVIYTTGSQATMDERNRQIAEIGAS
                     LIKHW"
     primer_bind     4493..4512
                     /label=Amp-R
                     /note="Ampicillin resistance gene, reverse primer"
     promoter        complement(4731..4835)
                     /gene="bla"
                     /label=AmpR promoter
     rep_origin      4862..5317
                     /direction=RIGHT
                     /label=f1 ori
                     /note="f1 bacteriophage origin of replication; arrow
                     indicates direction of (+) strand synthesis"
     primer_bind     complement(4949..4968)
                     /label=F1ori-R
                     /note="F1 origin, reverse primer"
     primer_bind     5159..5180
                     /label=F1ori-F
                     /note="F1 origin, forward primer"
ORIGIN
        1 ccattcgcca ttcaggctgc gcaactgttg ggaagggcga tcggtgcggg cctcttcgct
       61 attacgccag ctggcgaaag ggggatgtgc tgcaaggcga ttaagttggg taacgccagg
      121 gttttcccag tcacgacgtt gtaaaacgac ggccagtgcc aagctgatct atacattgaa
      181 tcaatattgg caattagcca tattagtcat tggttatata gcataaatca atattggcta
      241 ttggccattg catacgttgt atctatatca taatatgtac atttatattg gctcatgtcc
      301 aatatgaccg ccatgttgac attgattatt gactagttat taatagtaat caattacggg
      361 gtcattagtt catagcccat atatggagtt ccgcgttaca taacttacgg taaatggccc
      421 gcctggctga ccgcccaacg acccccgccc attgacgtca ataatgacgt atgttcccat
      481 agtaacgcca atagggactt tccattgacg tcaatgggtg gagtatttac ggtaaactgc
      541 ccacttggca gtacatcaag tgtatcatat gccaagtccg ccccctattg acgtcaatga
      601 cggtaaatgg cccgcctggc attatgccca gtacatgacc ttacgggact ttcctacttg
      661 gcagtacatc tacgtattag tcatcgctat taccatggtg atgcggtttt ggcagtacac
      721 caatgggcgt ggatagcggt ttgactcacg gggatttcca agtctccacc ccattgacgt
      781 caatgggagt ttgttttggc accaaaatca acgggacttt ccaaaatgtc gtaataaccc
      841 cgccccgttg acgcaaatgg gcggtaggcg tgtacggtgg gaggtctata taagcagagc
      901 tcgtttagtg aaccgtcaga attgatctac catggactac aaagacgatg acgacaagct
      961 tgcggccgcg aattcatcga tagatctgat atcggtacca gtcgactcta gaggatccag
     1021 catgaccgag cgccgcgtcc ccttctcgct cctgcggggc cccgcttggg accccttccg
     1081 cgactggtac ccgcatagcc gcctcttcga ccaggccttc gggctgcccc ggctgccgga
     1141 ggagtggtcg cagtggttag gcggcagcag ctggccaggc tacgtgcgcc ccctgccccc
     1201 cgccgccatc gagagccccg cagtggccgc gcccgcctac agccgcgcgc tcagccggca
     1261 actcagcagc nnnnnnnnnn nnnnnnnnnn nnnnnnnnnn nnnnnnnnnn nnnnnnnnnn
     1321 nnnnnnnnnn nnnnnnnnnn nnnnnnnnnn nnnnnnnnnn nnnnnnnnnn nnnnnnnnnn
     1381 nnnnnnnnnn nnnnnnnnnn nnnnnnnnnn nnnnnnnnnn nnnnnnnnnn nnnnnnnnnn
     1441 nnnnnnnnnn nnnnnnnnnn nnnnnnnnnn nnnnnnnnnn nnnnnnnnnn nnnnnnnnnn
     1501 nnnnnnnnnn nnnnnnnnnn nnnnnnnnnn nnnnctagcc acgcagtcca acgagatcac
     1561 catcccagtc accttcgagt cgcgggccca gcttgggggc ccagaagctg caaaatccga
     1621 tgagactgcc gccaagtaaa gccttagccc ggatcccggg tggcatccct gtgacccctc
     1681 cccagtgcct ctcctggccc tggaagttgc cactccagtg cccaccagcc ttgtcctaat
     1741 aaaattaagt tgcatcattt tgtctgacta ggtgtccttc tataatatta tggggtggag
     1801 gggggtggta tggagcaagg ggcaagttgg gaagacaacc tgtagggcct gcggggtcta
     1861 ttgggaacca agctggagtg cagtggcaca atcttggctc actgcaatct ccgcctcctg
     1921 ggttcaagcg attctcctgc ctcagcctcc cgagttgttg ggattccagg catgcatgac
     1981 caggctcagc taatttttgt ttttttggta gagacggggt ttcaccatat tggccaggct
     2041 ggtctccaac tcctaatctc aggtgatcta cccaccttgg cctcccaaat tgctgggatt
     2101 acaggcgtga accactgctc ccttccctgt ccttctgatt ttaaaataac tataccagca
     2161 ggaggacgtc cagacacagc ataggctacc tggccatgcc caaccggtgg gacatttgag
     2221 ttgcttgctt ggcactgtcc tctcatgcgt tgggtccact cagtagatgc ctgttgaatt
     2281 gggtacgcgg ccagcttggc tgtggaatgt gtgtcagtta gggtgtggaa agtccccagg
     2341 ctccccagca ggcagaagta tgcaaagcat gcatctcaat tagtcagcaa ccaggtgtgg
     2401 aaagtcccca ggctccccag caggcagaag tatgcaaagc atgcatctca attagtcagc
     2461 aaccatagtc ccgcccctaa ctccgcccat cccgccccta actccgccca gttccgccca
     2521 ttctccgccc catggctgac taattttttt tatttatgca gaggccgagg ccgcctcggc
     2581 ctctgagcta ttccagaagt agtgaggagg cttttttgga ggcctaggct tttgcaaaaa
     2641 gctcctcgag gaactgaaaa accagaaagt taattcccta tagtgagtcg tattaaattc
     2701 gtaatcatgt catagctgtt tcctgtgtga aattgttatc cgctcacaat tccacacaac
     2761 atacgagccg gaagcataaa gtgtaaagcc tggggtgcct aatgagtgag ctaactcaca
     2821 ttaattgcgt tgcgctcact gcccgctttc cagtcgggaa acctgtcgtg ccagctgcat
     2881 taatgaatcg gccaacgcgc ggggagaggc ggtttgcgta ttgggcgctc ttccgcttcc
     2941 tcgctcactg actcgctgcg ctcggtcgtt cggctgcggc gagcggtatc agctcactca
     3001 aaggcggtaa tacggttatc cacagaatca ggggataacg caggaaagaa catgtgagca
     3061 aaaggccagc aaaaggccag gaaccgtaaa aaggccgcgt tgctggcgtt tttccatagg
     3121 ctccgccccc ctgacgagca tcacaaaaat cgacgctcaa gtcagaggtg gcgaaacccg
     3181 acaggactat aaagatacca ggcgtttccc cctggaagct ccctcgtgcg ctctcctgtt
     3241 ccgaccctgc cgcttaccgg atacctgtcc gcctttctcc cttcgggaag cgtggcgctt
     3301 tctcatagct cacgctgtag gtatctcagt tcggtgtagg tcgttcgctc caagctgggc
     3361 tgtgtgcacg aaccccccgt tcagcccgac cgctgcgcct tatccggtaa ctatcgtctt
     3421 gagtccaacc cggtaagaca cgacttatcg ccactggcag cagccactgg taacaggatt
     3481 agcagagcga ggtatgtagg cggtgctaca gagttcttga agtggtggcc taactacggc
     3541 tacactagaa gaacagtatt tggtatctgc gctctgctga agccagttac cttcggaaaa
     3601 agagttggta gctcttgatc cggcaaacaa accaccgctg gtagcggtgg tttttttgtt
     3661 tgcaagcagc agattacgcg cagaaaaaaa ggatctcaag aagatccttt gatcttttct
     3721 acggggtctg acgctcagtg gaacgaaaac tcacgttaag ggattttggt catgagatta
     3781 tcaaaaagga tcttcaccta gatcctttta aattaaaaat gaagttttaa atcaatctaa
     3841 agtatatatg agtaaacttg gtctgacagt taccaatgct taatcagtga ggcacctatc
     3901 tcagcgatct gtctatttcg ttcatccata gttgcctgac tccccgtcgt gtagataact
     3961 acgatacggg agggcttacc atctggcccc agtgctgcaa tgataccgcg agacccacgc
     4021 tcaccggctc cagatttatc agcaataaac cagccagccg gaagggccga gcgcagaagt
     4081 ggtcctgcaa ctttatccgc ctccatccag tctattaatt gttgccggga agctagagta
     4141 agtagttcgc cagttaatag tttgcgcaac gttgttgcca ttgctacagg catcgtggtg
     4201 tcacgctcgt cgtttggtat ggcttcattc agctccggtt cccaacgatc aaggcgagtt
     4261 acatgatccc ccatgttgtg caaaaaagcg gttagctcct tcggtcctcc gatcgttgtc
     4321 agaagtaagt tggccgcagt gttatcactc atggttatgg cagcactgca taattctctt
     4381 actgtcatgc catccgtaag atgcttttct gtgactggtg agtactcaac caagtcattc
     4441 tgagaatagt gtatgcggcg accgagttgc tcttgcccgg cgtcaatacg ggataatacc
     4501 gcgccacata gcagaacttt aaaagtgctc atcattggaa aacgttcttc ggggcgaaaa
     4561 ctctcaagga tcttaccgct gttgagatcc agttcgatgt aacccactcg tgcacccaac
     4621 tgatcttcag catcttttac tttcaccagc gtttctgggt gagcaaaaac aggaaggcaa
     4681 aatgccgcaa aaaagggaat aagggcgaca cggaaatgtt gaatactcat actcttcctt
     4741 tttcaatatt attgaagcat ttatcagggt tattgtctca tgagcggata catatttgaa
     4801 tgtatttaga aaaataaaca aataggggtt ccgcgcacat ttccccgaaa agtgccacct
     4861 gnnnnnnnnn nnnnnnnnnn nnnnnnnnnn nnnnnnnnnn nnnnnnnnnn nnnnnnnnnn
     4921 nnnnnnnnnn nnnnnnnnnn nnnnnnnnnn nnnnnnnnnn nnnnnnnnnn nnnnnnnnnn
     4981 nnnnncnnnn nnnnnnnnnn nnnnnnnnnn nnnnnnnnnn nnnnnnnnnn nnnnnnnnnn
     5041 nnnnnnnnnn nnnnnnnnnn nnnnnnnnnn nnnnnnnann nnnnnnnnnn nnnnnnnnnn
     5101 nnnnnnnnnn nnnnnnnnnn nnnnnnncct ttgacgttgg agtccacgtt ctttaatagt
     5161 ggactcttgt tccaaactgg aacaacactc aaccctatct cggtctattc ttttgattta
     5221 taagggattt tgccgatttc ggcctattgg ttaaaaaatg agctgattta acaaaaattt
     5281 aacgcgaatt ttaacaaaat attaacgctt acaattt
//
