>Addgene plasmid #84991 | pFLAG-CMV2-Hsp27-S15A | addgene partial sequence | sequence record 167663 | CMV-F 5'-CGCAAATGGGCGGTAGGCGTG-3'
AGCAGAGCTCGTTTAGTGAACCGTCAGAATTGATCTACCATGGACTACAAAGACGATGACGACAAGCTTG
CGGCCGCGAATTCATCGATAGATCTGATATCGGTACCAGTCGACTCTAGAGGATCCAGCATGACCGAGCG
CCGCGTCCCCTTCTCGCTCCTGCGGGGCCCCGCTTGGGACCCCTTCCGCGACTGGTACCCGCATAGCCGC
CTCTTCGACCAGGCCTTCGGGCTGCCCCGGCTGCCGGAGGAGTGGTCGCAGTGGTTAGGCGGCAGCAGCT
GGCCAGGCTACGTGCGCCCCCTGCCCCCCGCCGCCATCGAGAGCCCCGCAGTGGCCGCGCCCGCCTACAG
CCGCGCGCTCAGCCGGCAACTCAGCAGC
[264 nt withheld, positions 379-642]
CTAGCCACGCAGTCCAACGAGATCACCATCCCAGTCACCTTCGAGTCGCGGGCCCAGCTTGGGGGCCCAG
AAGCTGCAAAATCCGATGAGACTGCCGCCAAGTAAAGCCTTAGCCCGGATCCCGGGTGGCATCCCTGTGA
CCCCTCCCCAGTGCCTCTCCTGGCCCTGGAAGTTGCCACTCCAGTGCCCACCAGCCTTGTCCTAATAAAA
TTAAGTTGCATCATTTTGTCTGACTAGGTGTCCTTCTATAATATTATGGGGTGGAGGGGGGTGG
