>Addgene plasmid #84991 | pFLAG-CMV2-Hsp27-S15A | addgene partial sequence | sequence record 167665 | hGH-PA-R 5'-CCAGCTTGGTTCCCAATAGA-3'
TTGTCTTCCCAACTTGCCCCTTGCTCCATACCACCCCCCTCCACCCCATAATATTATAGAAGGACACCTA
GTCAGACAAAATGATGCAACTTAATTTTATTAGGACAAGGCTGGTGGGCACTGGAGTGGCAACTTCCAGG
GCCAGGAGAGGCACTGGGGAGGGGTCACAGGGATGCCACCCGGGATCCGGGCTAAGGCTTTACTTGGCGG
CAGTCTCATCGGATTTTGCAGCTTCTGGGCCCCCAAGCTGGGCCCGCGACTCGAAGGTGACTGGGATGGT
GATCTCGTTGGACTGCGTGGCTAG
[264 nt withheld, positions 305-568]
GCTGCTGAGTTGCCGGCTGAGCGCGCGGCTGTAGGCGGGCGCGGCCACTGCGGGGCTCTCGATGGCGGCG
GGGGGCAGGGGGCGCACGTAGCCTGGCCAGCTGCTGCCGCCTAACCACTGCGACCACTCCTCCGGCAGCC
GGGGCAGCCCGAAGGCCTGGTCGAAGAGGCGGCTATGCGGGTACCAGTCGCGGAAGGGGTCCCAAGCGGG
GCCCCGCAGGAGCGAGAAGGGGACGCGGCGCTCGGTCATGCTGGATCCTCTAGAGTCGACTGGTACCGAT
ATCAGATCTATCGATGAATTCGCGGCCGCAAGCTTGTCGTCATCGTCTTTGTAGTCCATGGTAGATCAAT
TCTGACGGTTCACTAAACGAGCTCTGCTTATATAGACCTCCCACCGTACACGCCTACCGCCCATTTGCGT
CAACGGGGCGGGGTTATTACGACATTTTGGAAAGTCCCG
